Addgene plasmid #83840: pcDNA3.1-mMaroon1
Purpose: Expresses mMaroon1
Depositing lab: Michael Lin. Publication: Fluorescent indicators for simultaneous reporting of all four cell cycle phases. Bajar BT, Lam AJ, Badiee RK, Oh YH, Chu J, Zhou XX, Kim N, Kim BB, Chung M, Yablonovitch AL, Cruz BF, Kulalert K, Tao JJ, Meyer T, Su XD, Lin MZ. Nat Methods. 2016 Oct 31. doi: 10.1038/nmeth.4045. PubMed 27798610.
Backbone
  Vector backbone: pcDNA3.1
  Backbone size w/o insert (bp): 5400
  Total vector size (bp): 6100
  Vector type: Mammalian Expression
Growth in bacteria
  Bacterial resistance: Ampicillin, 100 μg/mL
  Growth temperature: 37°C
  Growth strain: NEB Stable
  Copy number: High Copy
Gene/Insert
  Gene/Insert name: mMaroon1
  Species: Synthetic
  Insert size (bp): 735
  Promoter: CMV
  Cloning method: Unknown
  Sequencing primers: 5′ CMV-F; 3′ bGH-rev
Terms and licenses: Academic/Nonprofit Terms; Industry Terms: Not Available to Industry
How to cite: pcDNA3.1-mMaroon1 was a gift from Michael Lin (Addgene plasmid # 83840 ; http://n2t.net/addgene:83840 ; RRID:Addgene_83840)
