[The description below was written by a language model from this plasmid's Addgene catalogue record and pLannotate feature annotations shown in this document.]
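Description:
pcDNA3.1-mMaroon1 is a mammalian expression plasmid of about 6.1 kb built on the pcDNA3.1 backbone, carrying a synthetic 735 bp coding sequence for mMaroon1, a bright, rapidly maturing, monomeric far-red fluorescent protein. The open reading frame sits downstream of the human cytomegalovirus immediate early enhancer and promoter and is followed by the bovine growth hormone polyadenylation signal, an arrangement that gives strong constitutive transcription and efficient mRNA processing in transfected mammalian cells. A T7 promoter lies just upstream of the insert and an SP6 promoter in reverse orientation just downstream, which can serve for in vitro transcription or as sequencing primer sites. No fusion tags or targeting sequences are annotated, so the protein appears to be expressed on its own.

In bacteria the plasmid replicates from a high-copy ColE1/pUC-type origin and is selected with ampicillin through the β-lactamase gene and its native promoter. An f1 origin is also present, allowing production of single-stranded DNA. For mammalian selection, an SV40 enhancer/early promoter drives the neomycin phosphotransferase gene, terminated by the SV40 polyadenylation signal, permitting G418 selection of stable lines. The automated annotation also reports several short fragments (bom, a truncated HIV-1 LTR match, ble, lacI, and lac promoter/operator elements). These look like backbone remnants or partial sequence matches and have no evident role in the construct. The stated purpose is simply expression of mMaroon1. The associated publication concerns fluorescent indicators reporting all four cell cycle phases, suggesting use as a far-red marker or reference construct for multicolour imaging.
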