Features (pLannotate 1.2.2; 21 found; start..end, strand, type, name):
     36..80      -  misc_feature   bom (fragment): basis of mobility region from pBR322
    235..614     +  enhancer       CMV enhancer: human cytomegalovirus immediate early enhancer
    615..818     +  promoter       CMV promoter: human cytomegalovirus (CMV) immediate early promoter
    814..847     +  LTR            5' LTR (truncated) (fragment): truncated 5' long terminal repeat (LTR) from HIV-1
    863..881     +  promoter       T7 promoter: promoter for bacteriophage T7 RNA polymerase
    947..1681    +  CDS            mMaroon1: bright, rapidly maturing, monomeric far-red fluorescent protein (Bajar et al., 2016)
   1697..1715    -  promoter       SP6 promoter: promoter for bacteriophage SP6 RNA polymerase
   1741..1965    +  polyA_signal   bGH poly(A) signal: bovine growth hormone polyadenylation signal
   1969..1990    +  promoter       SV40 promoter (fragment): SV40 enhancer and early promoter
   2011..2439    +  rep_origin     f1 ori (sequence partly withheld): f1 bacteriophage origin of replication; arrow indicates direction of (+) strand synthesis
   2453..2783    +  promoter       SV40 promoter: SV40 enhancer and early promoter
   2850..3641    +  CDS            neo: KKA2_KLEPN - Also known as kan, nptII. Experimental evidence at protein level: Swiss-Prot protein existence level 1. Resistance to kanamycin, neomycin, paromomycin, ribostamycin, butirosin and gentamicin B. From Klebsiella pneumoniae.
   3665..3823    +  CDS            ble (fragment): BLE_KLEPN - Experimental evidence at protein level: Swiss-Prot protein existence level 1. Binding protein with a strong affinity to the bleomycin family of antibiotics. Binds to CL990; an antimitotic-antibiotic compound. From Klebsiella pneumoniae.
   3818..3939    +  polyA_signal   SV40 poly(A) signal: SV40 polyadenylation signal
   4012..4028    -  protein_bind   lac operator: The lac repressor binds to the lac operator to inhibit transcription in E. coli. This inhibition can be relieved by adding lactose or isopropyl-β-D-thiogalactopyranoside (IPTG). lac repressor encoded by lacI
   4036..4066    -  promoter       lac promoter: promoter for the E. coli lac operon
   4081..4102    -  protein_bind   CAP binding site: CAP binding activates transcription in the presence of cAMP. E. coli catabolite activator protein
   4115..4207    -  CDS            lacI (fragment): lac repressor; lacI; The lac repressor binds to the lac operator to inhibit transcription in E. coli. This inhibition can be relieved by adding lactose or isopropyl-β-D-thiogalactopyranoside (IPTG).
   4390..4978    -  rep_origin     ori: high-copy-number ColE1/pMB1/pBR322/pUC origin of replication
   5149..6009    -  CDS            AmpR: β-lactamase; bla; confers resistance to ampicillin, carbenicillin, and related antibiotics
   6010..6114    -  promoter       AmpR promoter: bla
>Addgene plasmid #83840 | pcDNA3.1-mMaroon1 | depositor full sequence | sequence record 164879 | pcDNA3.1-mMaroon1 sequence 6145 bps
GACGGATCGGGAGATCTCCCGATCCCCTATGGTCGACTCTCAGTACAATCTGCTCTGATGCCGCATAGTT
AAGCCAGTATCTGCTCCCTGCTTGTGTGTTGGAGGTCGCTGAGTAGTGCGCGAGCAAAATTTAAGCTACA
ACAAGGCAAGGCTTGACCGACAATTGCATGAAGAATCTGCTTAGGGTTAGGCGTTTTGCGCTGCTTCGCG
ATGTACGGGCCAGATATACGCGTTGACATTGATTATTGACTAGTTATTAATAGTAATCAATTACGGGGTC
ATTAGTTCATAGCCCATATATGGAGTTCCGCGTTACATAACTTACGGTAAATGGCCCGCCTGGCTGACCG
CCCAACGACCCCCGCCCATTGACGTCAATAATGACGTATGTTCCCATAGTAACGCCAATAGGGACTTTCC
ATTGACGTCAATGGGTGGACTATTTACGGTAAACTGCCCACTTGGCAGTACATCAAGTGTATCATATGCC
AAGTACGCCCCCTATTGACGTCAATGACGGTAAATGGCCCGCCTGGCATTATGCCCAGTACATGACCTTA
TGGGACTTTCCTACTTGGCAGTACATCTACGTATTAGTCATCGCTATTACCATGGTGATGCGGTTTTGGC
AGTACATCAATGGGCGTGGATAGCGGTTTGACTCACGGGGATTTCCAAGTCTCCACCCCATTGACGTCAA
TGGGAGTTTGTTTTGGCACCAAAATCAACGGGACTTTCCAAAATGTCGTAACAACTCCGCCCCATTGACG
CAAATGGGCGGTAGGCGTGTACGGTGGGAGGTCTATATAAGCAGAGCTCTCTGGCTAACTAGAGAACCCA
CTGCTTACTGGCTTATCGAAATTAATACGACTCACTATAGGGAGACCCAAGCTTGGTACCGAGCTCGGAT
CCACTAGTAACGGCCGCCAGTGTGCTGGAATTCGGCATGGTGAGCAAGGGCGAGGAGCTGATCAAGGAGA
ACATGCACACCAAGCTGTACCTGACAGGCACCGTGAACAACCACTACTTCGAATGCACCGCCGAAGGGGA
GGGCAAGCCCTACGAGGGCACCCAGACCAACAGGATCAAGGTGGTGCGCGGAGGCCCCCTGCCGTTCGCA
TTCGACATCCTGGCCCCCTGCTTTATGTACGGGAGCAAGACCTTCATTAACCATCCACCTGACATTCCCG
ATTATTTTAAGCAGTCCTTCCCTGAGGGCTTCACATGGGAGAGAACCACCGTTTACGAAGACGGGGGCAC
ACTCACTGCTACACAGGACACCAGCCTCCAGGACGGCTGCCTGATCTACAACGTCCAAGTCAGAGGGGAG
AACTTCCCATCCAACGGCCCTGTGATGCAGAAGAAAACACTCGGCTGGGAGGCCAGTACCGAGACCCTGT
ACCCCGCTGACGGCAGCCTGGAAGGCAGACTGGACTGGGCCCTGAAGCTCGTGGGCGGGGGCCACCTGCA
CTGCAGACTGGAAACCACATACAGATCCAAGAAACCCGCAAAGAACCTCAAGATGCCCGGCGTCTATTTT
ATTGACAGGAGACTGGAAAGAATCAAGGAGGCCGACAATGAGACCTACGTCGAGCAGCACGAGGTGGCTG
TGGCCAGATACTGCGACCTCCCTAGCAAACTGGGGCACAAACTTAATGGCATGGACGAGCTGTACAAGTA
ATCTAGAGGGCCCTATTCTATAGTGTCACCTAAATGCTAGAGCTCGCTGATCAGCCTCGACTGTGCCTTC
TAGTTGCCAGCCATCTGTTGTTTGCCCCTCCCCCGTGCCTTCCTTGACCCTGGAAGGTGCCACTCCCACT
GTCCTTTCCTAATAAAATGAGGAAATTGCATCGCATTGTCTGAGTAGGTGTCATTCTATTCTGGGGGGTG
GGGTGGGGCAGGACAGCAAGGGGGAGGATTGGGAAGACAATAGCAGGCATGCTGGGGATGCGGTGGGCTC
TATGGCTTCTGAGGCGGAAAGAACCAGCTGGGGCTCTAGGGGGTATCCCC
[124 nt withheld, positions 2011-2134]
C
[32 nt withheld, positions 2136-2167]
CA
[57 nt withheld, positions 2170-2226]
A
[49 nt withheld, positions 2228-2276]
CCTTTGACGTTGGAGTCCACGTTCTTT
[37 nt withheld, positions 2304-2340]
ACCCTATCTCGGTCTATTCTTTTGATTTATAAGGGATTTTGGGGATTTCGGCCTATTGGTTAAAAAATGA
GCTGATTTAACAAAAATTTAACGCGAATTAATTCTGTGGAATGTGTGTCAGTTAGGGTGTGGAAAGTCCC
CAGGCTCCCCAGGCAGGCAGAAGTATGCAAAGCATGCATCTCAATTAGTCAGCAACCAGGTGTGGAAAGT
CCCCAGGCTCCCCAGCAGGCAGAAGTATGCAAAGCATGCATCTCAATTAGTCAGCAACCATAGTCCCGCC
CCTAACTCCGCCCATCCCGCCCCTAACTCCGCCCAGTTCCGCCCATTCTCCGCCCCATGGCTGACTAATT
TTTTTTATTTATGCAGAGGCCGAGGCCGCCTCTGCCTCTGAGCTATTCCAGAAGTAGTGAGGAGGCTTTT
TTGGAGGCCTAGGCTTTTGCAAAAAGCTCCCGGGAGCTTGTATATCCATTTTCGGATCTGATCAAGAGAC
AGGATGAGGATCGTTTCGCATGATTGAACAAGATGGATTGCACGCAGGTTCTCCGGCCGCTTGGGTGGAG
AGGCTATTCGGCTATGACTGGGCACAACAGACAATCGGCTGCTCTGATGCCGCCGTGTTCCGGCTGTCAG
CGCAGGGGCGCCCGGTTCTTTTTGTCAAGACCGACCTGTCCGGTGCCCTGAATGAACTGCAGGACGAGGC
AGCGCGGCTATCGTGGCTGGCCACGACGGGCGTTCCTTGCGCAGCTGTGCTCGACGTTGTCACTGAAGCG
GGAAGGGACTGGCTGCTATTGGGCGAAGTGCCGGGGCAGGATCTCCTGTCATCTCACCTTGCTCCTGCCG
AGAAAGTATCCATCATGGCTGATGCAATGCGGCGGCTGCATACGCTTGATCCGGCTACCTGCCCATTCGA
CCACCAAGCGAAACATCGCATCGAGCGAGCACGTACTCGGATGGAAGCCGGTCTTGTCGATCAGGATGAT
CTGGACGAAGAGCATCAGGGGCTCGCGCCAGCCGAACTGTTCGCCAGGCTCAAGGCGCGCATGCCCGACG
GCGAGGATCTCGTCGTGACCCATGGCGATGCCTGCTTGCCGAATATCATGGTGGAAAATGGCCGCTTTTC
TGGATTCATCGACTGTGGCCGGCTGGGTGTGGCGGACCGCTATCAGGACATAGCGTTGGCTACCCGTGAT
ATTGCTGAAGAGCTTGGCGGCGAATGGGCTGACCGCTTCCTCGTGCTTTACGGTATCGCCGCTCCCGATT
CGCAGCGCATCGCCTTCTATCGCCTTCTTGACGAGTTCTTCTGAGCGGGACTCTGGGGTTCGAAATGACC
GACCAAGCGACGCCCAACCTGCCATCACGAGATTTCGATTCCACCGCCGCCTTCTATGAAAGGTTGGGCT
TCGGAATCGTTTTCCGGGACGCCGGCTGGATGATCCTCCAGCGCGGGGATCTCATGCTGGAGTTCTTCGC
CCACCCCAACTTGTTTATTGCAGCTTATAATGGTTACAAATAAAGCAATAGCATCACAAATTTCACAAAT
AAAGCATTTTTTTCACTGCATTCTAGTTGTGGTTTGTCCAAACTCATCAATGTATCTTATCATGTCTGTA
TACCGTCGACCTCTAGCTAGAGCTTGGCGTAATCATGGTCATAGCTGTTTCCTGTGTGAAATTGTTATCC
GCTCACAATTCCACACAACATACGAGCCGGAAGCATAAAGTGTAAAGCCTGGGGTGCCTAATGAGTGAGC
TAACTCACATTAATTGCGTTGCGCTCACTGCCCGCTTTCCAGTCGGGAAACCTGTCGTGCCAGCTGCATT
AATGAATCGGCCAACGCGCGGGGAGAGGCGGTTTGCGTATTGGGCGCTCTTCCGCTTCCTCGCTCACTGA
CTCGCTGCGCTCGGTCGTTCGGCTGCGGCGAGCGGTATCAGCTCACTCAAAGGCGGTAATACGGTTATCC
ACAGAATCAGGGGATAACGCAGGAAAGAACATGTGAGCAAAAGGCCAGCAAAAGGCCAGGAACCGTAAAA
AGGCCGCGTTGCTGGCGTTTTTCCATAGGCTCCGCCCCCCTGACGAGCATCACAAAAATCGACGCTCAAG
TCAGAGGTGGCGAAACCCGACAGGACTATAAAGATACCAGGCGTTTCCCCCTGGAAGCTCCCTCGTGCGC
TCTCCTGTTCCGACCCTGCCGCTTACCGGATACCTGTCCGCCTTTCTCCCTTCGGGAAGCGTGGCGCTTT
CTCAATGCTCACGCTGTAGGTATCTCAGTTCGGTGTAGGTCGTTCGCTCCAAGCTGGGCTGTGTGCACGA
ACCCCCCGTTCAGCCCGACCGCTGCGCCTTATCCGGTAACTATCGTCTTGAGTCCAACCCGGTAAGACAC
GACTTATCGCCACTGGCAGCAGCCACTGGTAACAGGATTAGCAGAGCGAGGTATGTAGGCGGTGCTACAG
AGTTCTTGAAGTGGTGGCCTAACTACGGCTACACTAGAAGGACAGTATTTGGTATCTGCGCTCTGCTGAA
GCCAGTTACCTTCGGAAAAAGAGTTGGTAGCTCTTGATCCGGCAAACAAACCACCGCTGGTAGCGGTGGT
TTTTTTGTTTGCAAGCAGCAGATTACGCGCAGAAAAAAAGGATCTCAAGAAGATCCTTTGATCTTTTCTA
CGGGGTCTGACGCTCAGTGGAACGAAAACTCACGTTAAGGGATTTTGGTCATGAGATTATCAAAAAGGAT
CTTCACCTAGATCCTTTTAAATTAAAAATGAAGTTTTAAATCAATCTAAAGTATATATGAGTAAACTTGG
TCTGACAGTTACCAATGCTTAATCAGTGAGGCACCTATCTCAGCGATCTGTCTATTTCGTTCATCCATAG
TTGCCTGACTCCCCGTCGTGTAGATAACTACGATACGGGAGGGCTTACCATCTGGCCCCAGTGCTGCAAT
GATACCGCGAGACCCACGCTCACCGGCTCCAGATTTATCAGCAATAAACCAGCCAGCCGGAAGGGCCGAG
CGCAGAAGTGGTCCTGCAACTTTATCCGCCTCCATCCAGTCTATTAATTGTTGCCGGGAAGCTAGAGTAA
GTAGTTCGCCAGTTAATAGTTTGCGCAACGTTGTTGCCATTGCTACAGGCATCGTGGTGTCACGCTCGTC
GTTTGGTATGGCTTCATTCAGCTCCGGTTCCCAACGATCAAGGCGAGTTACATGATCCCCCATGTTGTGC
AAAAAAGCGGTTAGCTCCTTCGGTCCTCCGATCGTTGTCAGAAGTAAGTTGGCCGCAGTGTTATCACTCA
TGGTTATGGCAGCACTGCATAATTCTCTTACTGTCATGCCATCCGTAAGATGCTTTTCTGTGACTGGTGA
GTACTCAACCAAGTCATTCTGAGAATAGTGTATGCGGCGACCGAGTTGCTCTTGCCCGGCGTCAATACGG
GATAATACCGCGCCACATAGCAGAACTTTAAAAGTGCTCATCATTGGAAAACGTTCTTCGGGGCGAAAAC
TCTCAAGGATCTTACCGCTGTTGAGATCCAGTTCGATGTAACCCACTCGTGCACCCAACTGATCTTCAGC
ATCTTTTACTTTCACCAGCGTTTCTGGGTGAGCAAAAACAGGAAGGCAAAATGCCGCAAAAAAGGGAATA
AGGGCGACACGGAAATGTTGAATACTCATACTCTTCCTTTTTCAATATTATTGAAGCATTTATCAGGGTT
ATTGTCTCATGAGCGGATACATATTTGAATGTATTTAGAAAAATAAACAAATAGGGGTTCCGCGCACATT
TCCCCGAAAAGTGCCACCTGACGTC
