>Addgene plasmid #83840 | pcDNA3.1-mMaroon1 | addgene partial sequence | sequence record 164876 | CMV-F 5'-CGCAAATGGGCGGTAGGCGTG-3'
ACTAGAGAACCCACTGCTTACTGGCTTATCGAAATTAATACGACTCACTATAGGGAGACCCAAGCTTGGT
ACCGAGCTCGGATCCACTAGTAACGGCCGCCAGTGTGCTGGAATTCGGCATGGTGAGCAAGGGCGAGGAG
CTGATCAAGGAGAACATGCACACCAAGCTGTACCTGACAGGCACCGTGAACAACCACTACTTCGAATGCA
CCGCCGAAGGGGAGGGCAAGCCCTACGAGGGCACCCAGACCAACAGGATCAAGGTGGTGCGCGGAGGCCC
CCTGCCGTTCGCATTCGACATCCTGGCCCCCTGCTTTATGTACGGGAGCAAGACCTTCATTAACCATCCA
CCTGACATTCCCGATTATTTTAAGCAGTCCTTCCCTGAGGGCTTCACATGGGAGAGAACCACCGTTTACG
AAGACGGGGGCACACTCACTGCTACACAGGACACCAGCCTCCAGGACGGCTGCCTGATCTACAACGTCCA
AGTCAGAGGGGAGAACTTCCCATCCAACGGCCCTGTGATGCAGAAGAAAACACTCGGCTGGGAGGCCAGT
ACCGAGACCCTGTACCCCGCTGACGGCAGCCTGGAAGGCAGACTGGACTGGGCCCTGAAGCTCGTGGGCG
GGGGCCACCTGCACTGCAGACTGGAAACCACATAC
