>Addgene plasmid #83840 | pcDNA3.1-mMaroon1 | addgene partial sequence | sequence record 164878 | BGH-rev 5'-TAGAAGGCACAGTCGAGG-3'
TAGGGCCCTCTAGATTACTTGTACAGCTCGTCCATGCCATTAAGTTTGTGCCCCAGTTTGCTAGGGAGGT
CGCAGTATCTGGCCACAGCCACCTCGTGCTGCTCGACGTAGGTCTCATTGTCGGCCTCCTTGATTCTTTC
CAGTCTCCTGTCAATAAAATAGACGCCGGGCATCTTGAGGTTCTTTGCGGGTTTCTTGGATCTGTATGTG
GTTTCCAGTCTGCAGTGCAGGTGGCCCCCGCCCACGAGCTTCAGGGCCCAGTCCAGTCTGCCTTCCAGGC
TGCCGTCAGCGGGGTACAGGGTCTCGGTACTGGCCTCCCAGCCGAGTGTTTTCTTCTGCATCACAGGGCC
GTTGGATGGGAAGTTCTCCCCTCTGACTTGGACGTTGTAGATCAGGCAGCCGTCCTGGAGGCTGGTGTCC
TGTGTAGCAGTGAGTGTGCCCCCGTCTTCGTAAACGGTGGTTCTCTCCCATGTGAAGCCCTCAGGGAAGG
ACTGCTTAAAATAATCGGGAATGTCAGGTGGATGGTTAATGAAGGTCTTGCTCCCGTACATAAAGCAGGG
GGCCAGGATGTCGAATGCGAACGGCAGGGGGCCTCCGCGCACCACCTTGATCCTGTTGGTCTGGGTGCCC
TCGTAGGGCTTGCCCTCCCCTTCGGCGGTGCATTCGAAGTAGTGGTTGTTCACGGTGCCTGTCAGGTACA
GCTTGGTGTGCATGTTCTCCTTGATCAGCTCCTCGCCCTTGCTCACCATGCCGAATTCCAGCACACTGGC
GGCCGTTACTAGTGGATCCGAGCTCGGTACCAAGCTTGGGTCTCCCTATAGTGAGTCGTATTAATTTCGA
TAAGCCAGTAAGCAGTGGGTTCTCTAGTTAGCCAGAGAGCTCTGCTTATATAGACCTCC
